>Addgene plasmid #167392 | pMSR:MSMEG_5130:Dendra | depositor partial sequence | sequence record 325220 | partial
ATGGGCGTGCCGACACCAGCCCGCCGCGCCCGTTTGACGTTCGGCGCGCTCCTCGCGGTGCCGACACTGC
TGCTCGGCGGCTGCACGGTGAGCCCGCCTCCCGCGCCGCAGAGCACCGAGACCACCGAGACCACGCCGCC
GCCCCCGCCGAAGGCGCCTACGCAGATCATCATGGCCATCGACTCGATCGGCCCGGGGTTCAATCCGCAC
CTGCTGTCCGATCAGTCCCCGGTGAACGCCGCGATCGCGTCGCTGGTGCTGCCCAGCTCGTTCCGGCCGG
TGCCGGATCCCACGTCGCCCACCGGGTCGCGGTGGGAACTGGACACCACACTGCTGGAGTCGGCGGAGGT
GACCAACGAGAACCCGTTCACCGTGACCTACAAGATCCGGCCGGAAGCGCAGTGGACCGACAACGCGCCG
ATCGCCGCCGATGACTACTGGTATCTGTGGCGGCAGATGGTCAGCCAGCCCGGTGTCGTCGACCCGGCCG
GCTATGACCTGATCACCGGCGTGCAGTCCGTCGAGGGCGGCAAGCAGGCCGTCGTGACGTTCTCGCAGCC
GTACCCGGCGTGGCGTGAACTGTTCAACGACATCCTTCCCGCGCACATCGTCAAGGACATCCCGGGCGGG
TTCGGCGCGGGCCTGGCCCGCGCGATGCCCGTGACAGGAGGCCAGTTCCGCGTCGAGACCATCGATCCCC
AGCGCGACGAGATCCTGCTGGCCCGCAACGACCGGTTCTGGAGCGTGCCCGCCAAACCCGACCTGGTGCT
GTTCCGACGCGGCGGCGCTCCGGCCGCGCTGGCGGACTCGATCCGCAACGGTGACACACAGGTCGCCCAG
GTGCACGGCGGCGCAGCGACTTTCGCCCAGCTCAGCGCCATCCCCGACGTCCGGACCGCACGCATCGTGA
CCCCGCGCGTCATGCAGCTCACGCTGCGGGCGCAGCAGCCCAAGCTTGCCGATCCCCAAGTGCGCAAGGC
GATCCTGGGTCTGATCGACGTCGACCTCCTGGCATCGGTGGGCGCCGGCGACGACAACACCGTGACACTC
GCGCAGGCGCAGGTGCGTTCGCCGTCGGATCCCGGCTACGTGCCGACCGCGCCGCCTGCGATGACGCGTG
ACGACGCGCTCGAATTGCTCAGGGACGCGGGATATGTCAGCGAACCCGTGCCACCCCCGGACAACACCGC
GGACGATCCGCCGCCCGACAACGGGCGTGAACGAATCGTGAAAGATGGGGTGCCGCTGACGATCGTCCTG
GGCGTCGCCTCCAACGACCCCACGTCGGTGGCGGTGGCCAACACCGCGGCCGACCAGTTGCGCAACGTCG
GCATCGACGCCTCGGTGCTCGCCCTGGATCCGGTTGCGCTGTACGGCGACGCGTTGGTGAACAACCGCGT
CGACGCCGTCGTCGGCTGGCGCCAGGCCGGTGGTGACCTCGCGACCGTTCTGGCGTCGCGCTACGGATGC
CGCGCGCTTGAGGCCACGCCCGTGGCCACGGCGGTTCCCGGGCCCGCCACCACCACGTCGCAGGCCCCCA
CCACCACGACCACCACCACGCCGCCTGCGACCACCACACCGACGCCCACCGCGCCGATCCCGGCGCCGGA
GTCCGGTGAACTGGTGCAGGCGCCCAGCAACATCACCGGCATCTGCGATCGCAGCATCCAGCCGAGAATC
GATGCGGCACTGGACGGTACGGACGACATCGCCGACGTGATCCAGGCGGTGGAACCGCGGTTGTGGAACA
TGGCGACCGTGCTGCCGATCCTGCAGGACACCACGATCGTGGCCGCCGGGCCGAGTGTGCAGAACGTGAG
CCTCACCGGGGCGGTGCCGGTAGGGATCGTCGGCGACGCCGGTGACTGGACGAAGACCAAG
