[The description below was written by a language model from this plasmid's Addgene catalogue record.]
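Description:
pMSR:MSMEG_5130:Dendra is a bacterial expression plasmid built on the pMSR:Dendra backbone, an integrating mycobacterial vector that inserts into the host chromosome at the L5 phage attachment site rather than replicating autonomously in mycobacteria. It is propagated in E. coli as a high-copy plasmid under apramycin selection. The vector type also notes T7-driven expression in E. coli, so the same construct can apparently be used to produce the fusion protein in that host. The record does not include a feature table, so the origin of replication, integrase cassette and other backbone elements are not individually documented here.

The insert is the Mycobacterium smegmatis open reading frame MSMEG_5130, derived from the reference M. smegmatis genome sequence and introduced by ligation-independent cloning between an AseI site (destroyed in cloning) and a HindIII site (retained). The function of the gene product is not stated in the record. Expression is driven by pmycTetO, a mycobacterial promoter carrying tet operator sequences, which generally allows tetracycline-responsive control where a Tet repressor is present. The gene is fused at its C terminus, through a glycine-alanine linker, to Dendra2 followed by a single FLAG epitope. Dendra2 is a green-to-red photoconvertible fluorescent protein, allowing live-cell localisation and tracking of a marked protein population, while the FLAG tag supports immunodetection or affinity capture.

The stated purpose is a C-terminal fluorescent fusion, and the plasmid belongs to a systematic mycobacterial gene resource. Single-copy integration at the L5 site makes it suited to examining the subcellular localisation and expression of this protein in M. smegmatis.
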