Addgene plasmid #167392: pMSR:MSMEG_5130:Dendra
Purpose: C-term fluorescent fusion
Depositing lab: Keith Derbyshire & Joseph Wade. Depositing organization: Wadsworth Center, New York State Department of Health. Publication: A Mycobacterial Systems Resource for the Research Community. Judd JA, Canestrari J, Clark R, Joseph A, Lapierre P, Lasek-Nesselquist E, Mir M, Palumbo M, Smith C, Stone M, Upadhyay A, Wirth SE, Dedrick RM, Meier CG, Russell DA, Dills A, Dove E, Kester J, Wolf ID, Zhu J, Rubin ER, Fortune S, Hatfull GF, Gray TA, Wade JT, Derbyshire KM. mBio. 2021 Mar 2;12(2). pii: mBio.02401-20. doi: 10.1128/mBio.02401-20. PubMed 33653882.
Backbone
  Vector backbone: pMSR:Dendra
  Vector type: Bacterial Expression ; Integrating Mycobacterial Expression Vector attL5. T7 expression in E. coli
Growth in bacteria
  Bacterial resistance: Apramycin, 25 μg/mL
  Growth temperature: 37°C
  Growth strain: DH5alpha
  Copy number: High Copy
Gene/Insert
  Gene/Insert name: MSMEG_5130
  Species: M. smegmatis
  Promoter: pmycTetO
  Tag / fusion protein: Gly-Ala Linker/Dendra2/1x Flag Tag (C terminal on insert)
  Cloning method: Ligation Independent Cloning
  Sequencing primers: 5′ TGATAGAGTTTGTCCTCCCTATCAG; 3′ TCCATATGCACCTTGACACG
Resource information
  A portion of this plasmid was derived from a plasmid made by: CP000480.1
Terms and licenses: Academic/Nonprofit Terms; Industry Terms: Not Available to Industry
Depositor comments: 5' cloning site: AseI (destroyed), 3' cloning site: HindIII (not destroyed)
How to cite: pMSR:MSMEG_5130:Dendra was a gift from Keith Derbyshire & Joseph Wade (Addgene plasmid # 167392 ; http://n2t.net/addgene:167392 ; RRID:Addgene_167392)
